Addgene plasmid #54534: mKOet-Peroxisomes-2
Purpose: (Empty Backbone) Localization: Peroxisomes, Excitation: 548, Emission: 561
Depositing lab: Michael Davidson. Depositing organization: Florida State University, Tallahassee.
Backbone
  Vector backbone: mKOet
  Backbone size w/o insert (bp): 4750
  Vector type: Mammalian Expression
  Selectable markers: Neomycin (select with G418)
  Backbone size (bp): 4750
  Tag / fusion protein: mKOet (C terminal on backbone); Peroximal Targeting Signal 1 (PTS1) (C terminal on backbone)
Growth in bacteria
  Bacterial resistance: Kanamycin, 50 μg/mL
  Growth temperature: 37°C
  Growth strain: DH5alpha
  Copy number: High Copy
Gene/Insert
  Gene/Insert name: mKO-Peroxisomes
  Tag / fusion protein: Peroxisomal Targeting Signal 1 (PTS1; Ser-Lys-Leu) (C terminal on insert)
Terms and licenses: Academic/Nonprofit Terms; Industry Terms: Not Available to Industry
Depositor comments: . Excitation = 548; Emission = 561
How to cite: mKOet-Peroxisomes-2 was a gift from Michael Davidson (Addgene plasmid # 54534 ; http://n2t.net/addgene:54534 ; RRID:Addgene_54534)
