[The description below was written by a language model from this plasmid's Addgene catalogue record.]
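Description:
mKOet-Peroxisomes-2 is a mammalian expression plasmid of about 4.75 kb, built on an mKOet fluorescent-protein backbone and designed to label peroxisomes in living or fixed cells. It is propagated in E. coli as a high-copy plasmid under kanamycin selection. It also carries a neomycin resistance marker, so transfected mammalian cells can be selected with G418, for example to derive stable lines. The record includes no feature table and names neither the promoter driving the fusion, the polyadenylation signal, nor the origins of replication, so these elements cannot be described from the available information.

The payload is the orange fluorescent protein mKOet, a monomeric Kusabira Orange variant, carrying a peroxisomal targeting signal type 1 (PTS1) at its C terminus. PTS1 is the short Ser-Lys-Leu tripeptide recognised in the cytosol by the peroxisomal import receptor, which delivers the fully folded cargo into the peroxisomal matrix. Because the signal must sit at the extreme C terminus to function, it follows the fluorescent protein rather than preceding it. No additional gene is fused, and the repository lists the plasmid as an empty backbone, with the targeted fluorescent protein itself serving as the organelle marker.

The recorded spectral values are an excitation maximum of 548 nm and an emission maximum of 561 nm, which places the marker in the orange channel. Typical use is fluorescence microscopy of peroxisome number, distribution and dynamics, including multicolour imaging alongside spectrally distinct markers for other compartments.
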