>Addgene plasmid #54534 | mKOet-Peroxisomes-2 | depositor partial sequence | sequence record 84931 | insert sequence
AGCTGGTTTAGTGAACCGTCAGATCCGCTAGCGCTACCGGACTCAGATCTCGAGCTCAAGCTTCGAATTC
TGCAGTCGACGGTACCGCGGGCCCGGGATCCACCGGTCGCCACCATGGTGAGCAAGGGCGAGGAGAATAA
CATGGCCGTGATTAAACCAGAGATGAAGATGAGGTACTACATGGACGGCTCCGTCAATGGGCATGAGTTC
ACAATTGAAGGTGAAGGCACAGGCAGACCTTACGAGGGACATCAAGAGATGACACTACGCGTCACAATGG
CCAAGGGCGGGCCAATGCCTTTCGCGTTTGACTTAGTGTCACACGTGTTCTGTTACGGCCACAGACCTTT
TACTAAATATCCAGAAGAGATACCAGACTATTTCAAACAAGCATTTCCTGAAGGCCTGTCATGGGAAAGG
TCGTTGGAGTTCGAAGATGGTGGGTCCGCTTCAGTCAGTGCGCATATAAGCCTTAGAGGAAACACCTTCT
ACCACAAATCCAAATTTACTGGGGTTAACTTTCCTGCCGATGGTCCTATCATGCAAAACCAAAGTGTTGA
TTGGGAGCCATCAACCGAGAAAATTACTGCCAGCGACGGAGTTCTGAAGGGTGATGTTACGATGTACCTA
AAACTTGAAGGAGGCGGCAATCACAAATGCCAATTCAAGACTACTTACAAGGCGGCAAAAAAGATTCTTA
AAATGCCAGGAAGCCATTACATCAGCCATCGCCTCGTCAGGAAAACCGAAGGCAACATTACTGAGCTGGT
AGAAGATGCAGTAGCTCATTCCGGCGGCATGGACGAGCTGTACAAGTCCGGATCCAAGCTGTAGCGGCCG
CGACTCTAGATCATAATCAGCCATACCACATTTGTAGAGGTTTTACTTGCTTTAAAAAACCTCCCACACC
TCCCCCTGAACCTGAAACATAAAATGAATGCAATTGTTGTTGTTAACTTGTTTATTGCAGCTTATAATGG
TTACAAATAAAGCA
