>Addgene plasmid #54534 | mKOet-Peroxisomes-2 | addgene partial sequence | sequence record 91806 | CMV-F 5'-CGCAAATGGGCGGTAGGCGTG-3'
GTGAACCGTCAGATCCGCTAGCGCTACCGGACTCAGATCTCGAGCTCAAGCTTCGAATTCTGCAGTCGAC
GGTACCGCGGGCCCGGGATCCACCGGTCGCCACCATGGTGAGCAAGGGCGAGGAGAATAACATGGCCGTG
ATTAAACCAGAGATGAAGATGAGGTACTACATGGACGGCTCCGTCAATGGGCATGAGTTCACAATTGAAG
GTGAAGGCACAGGCAGACCTTACGAGGGACATCAAGAGATGACACTACGCGTCACAATGGCCAAGGGCGG
GCCAATGCCTTTCGCGTTTGACTTAGTGTCACACGTGTTCTGTTACGGCCACAGACCTTTTACTAAATAT
CCAGAAGAGATACCAGACTATTTCAAACAAGCATTTCCTGAAGGCCTGTCATGGGAAAGGTCGTTGGAGT
TCGAAGATGGTGGGTCCGCTTCAGTCAGTGCGCATATAAGCCTTAGAGGAAACACCTTCTACCACAAATC
CAAATTTACTGGGGTTAACTTTCCTGCCGATGGTCCTATCATGCAAAACCAAAGTGTTGATTGGGAGCCA
TCAACCGAGAAAATTACTGCCAGCGACGGAGTTCTGAAGGGTGATGTTACGATGTACCTAAAACTTGAAG
GAGGCGGCAATCACAAATGCCAATTCAAGACTACTTACAAGGCGGCAAAAAAGATTCTTAAAATGCCAGG
AAGCCATTACATCAGCCATCGCCTCGTCAGGAAAACCGAAGGCAACATTACTGAGCTGGTAGAAGATGCA
GTAGCTCATTCCGGCGGCATGGACGAGCTGTACAAGTCCGGATCCAAGCTGTAGCGGCCGCGACTCTAGA
TCATAATCAGCCATACCACATTTGTAGAGGTTTTACTTGCTT
